Addgene plasmid #22826: pBMTB-3
Purpose: (Empty Backbone)
Depositing lab: Ryan Gill. Depositing organization: University of Colorado, Boulder. Publication: Broad host range vectors for stable genomic library construction. Lynch MD, Gill RT. Biotechnol Bioeng. 2006 May 5. 94(1):151-8. 10.1002/bit.20836 PubMed 16496398.
Backbone
  Vector backbone: pBMTB-3
  Backbone size (bp): 4831
  Vector type: Bacterial Expression
Growth in bacteria
  Bacterial resistance: Chloramphenicol, 25 μg/mL
  Growth temperature: 37°C
  Growth strain: DH5alpha
  Copy number: Unknown
Gene/Insert
  Gene/Insert name: None
  Cloning method: Restriction Enzyme; 5′ cloning site XbaI (unknown if destroyed); 3′ cloning site EcoRV (unknown if destroyed)
  Sequencing primers: 5′ atacccgttt ttttgggcta
Terms and licenses: Academic/Nonprofit Terms; Industry Terms: Not Available to Industry
Depositor comments: Addgene's QC sequence shows a 4bp gap with the depositor's provided sequence. The lab does not believe this affects the plasmid activity.
How to cite: pBMTB-3 was a gift from Ryan Gill (Addgene plasmid # 22826 ; http://n2t.net/addgene:22826 ; RRID:Addgene_22826)
