[The description below was written by a language model from this plasmid's Addgene catalogue record and the feature table of its GenBank file.]
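Description:
pBMTB-3 is a 4,831 bp empty bacterial expression backbone built on the pBBR1 replicon, developed as one of a set of broad-host-range vectors intended for stable genomic library construction. Replication depends on the pBBR1 oriV together with the adjacent pBBR1 Rep coding sequence. Both derive from a Bordetella bronchiseptica plasmid, and together they allow maintenance in a wide range of bacteria rather than only in E. coli. Selection is by chloramphenicol, through a cat gene encoding chloramphenicol acetyltransferase. The record lists the copy number as unknown.

The expression module is the standard arabinose-inducible system. The araC regulator gene is transcribed divergently from the araBAD promoter, so transcription of a cloned fragment is repressed in the absence of L-arabinose and activated when it is supplied. The promoter ends close to the numbering origin of the circular map. A bidirectional soxR terminator lies shortly after the origin, so the cloning region, listed as XbaI and EcoRV sites, most likely falls between the two, although the feature table does not mark it. A second bidirectional terminator, tonB, sits between the cat gene and araC. Terminators of this kind insulate an insert from transcription arising in the backbone, and the backbone from transcription arising in the insert, which is consistent with the stated goal of keeping library clones stable.

No insert is present. A stretch of roughly 1.2 kb between the soxR terminator and oriV carries no annotation in the feature table. The depositor notes that the repository's quality-control sequence shows a 4 bp gap relative to the submitted sequence, which is not believed to affect plasmid function.
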