LOCUS       Exported 4831 bp ds-DNA circular SYN 13-MAY-2021
DEFINITION  synthetic circular DNA
ACCESSION   .
VERSION     .
KEYWORDS    pBMTB-3
SOURCE      synthetic DNA construct
  ORGANISM  synthetic DNA construct
REFERENCE   1 (bases 1 to 4831)
  AUTHORS   Lynch MD, Gill RT
  TITLE     Broad host range vectors for stable genomic library construction.
  JOURNAL   Biotechnol Bioeng. 2006 May 5. 94(1):151-8.
  PUBMED    16496398
REFERENCE   2 (bases 1 to 4831)
  AUTHORS   .
  TITLE     Direct Submission
  JOURNAL   Exported May 13, 2021 from SnapGene Server 1.1.58
            http://www.snapgene.com
FEATURES             Location/Qualifiers
     source          1..4831
                     /organism="synthetic DNA construct"
                     /mol_type="other DNA"
     terminator      60..96
                     /label=soxR terminator
                     /note="bidirectional E. coli soxR transcription terminator"
     rep_origin      1347..2116
                     /label=pBBR1 oriV
                     /note="replication origin of the broad-host-range plasmid
                     pBBR1 from Bordetella bronchiseptica; requires the pBBR1
                     Rep protein for replication"
     CDS             2117..2779
                     /codon_start=1
                     /product="replication protein for the broad-host-range
                     plasmid pBBR1 from Bordetella bronchiseptica"
                     /label=pBBR1 Rep
                     /translation="MATQSREIGIQAKNKPGHWVQTERKAHEAWAGLIARKPTAAMLLH
                     HLVAQMGHQNAVVVSQKTLSKLIGRSLRTVQYAVKDLVAERWISVVKLNGPGTVSAYVV
                     NDRVAWGQPRDQLRLSVFSAAVVVDHDDQDESLLGHGDLRRIPTLYPGEQQLPTGPGEE
                     PPSQPGIPGMEPDLPALTETEEWERRGQQRLPMPDEPCFLDDGEPLEPPTRVTLPRR"
     CDS             2876..3535
                     /codon_start=1
                     /gene="cat"
                     /product="chloramphenicol acetyltransferase"
                     /label=CmR
                     /note="confers resistance to chloramphenicol"
                     /translation="MEKKITGYTTVDISQWHRKEHFEAFQSVAQCTYNQTVQLDITAFL
                     KTVKKNKHKFYPAFIHILARLMNAHPEFRMAMKDGELVIWDSVHPCYTVFHEQTETFSS
                     LWSEYHDDFRQFLHIYSQDVACYGENLAYFPKGFIENMFFVSANPWVSFTSFDLNVANM
                     DNFFAPVFTMGKYYTQGDKVLMPLAIQVHHAVCDGFHVGRMLNELQQYCDEWQGGA"
     primer_bind     complement(2942..2961)
                     /label=CAT-R
                     /note="Chloramphenicol resistance gene, reverse primer"
     terminator      3554..3585
                     /label=tonB terminator
                     /note="bidirectional E. coli tonB-P14 transcription
                     terminator"
     CDS             complement(3613..4491)
                     /codon_start=1
                     /gene="araC"
                     /product="L-arabinose regulatory protein"
                     /label=araC
                     /translation="MAEAQNDPLLPGYSFNAHLVAGLTPIEANGYLDFFIDRPLGMKGY
                     ILNLTIRGQGVVKNQGREFVCRPGDILLFPPGEIHHYGRHPEAREWYHQWVYFRPRAYW
                     HEWLNWPSIFANTGFFRPDEAHQPHFSDLFGQIINAGQGEGRYSELLAINLLEQLLLRR
                     MEAINESLHPPMDNRVREACQYISDHLADSNFDIASVAQHVCLSPSRLSHLFRQQLGIS
                     VLSWREDQRISQAKLLLSTTRMPIATVGRNVGFDDQLYFSRVFKKCTGASPSEFRAGCE
                     EKVNDVAVKLS"
     promoter        4518..4802
                     /gene="araBAD"
                     /label=araBAD promoter
                     /note="promoter of the L-arabinose operon of E. coli; the
                     araC regulatory gene is transcribed in the opposite
                     direction (Guzman et al., 1995)"
     primer_bind     4725..4744
                     /label=pBAD Forward
                     /note="For vectors with E. coli araBAD promoter, forward
                     primer"
ORIGIN
        1 aacgaattca agcttgatat cattcaggac gagcctcaga ctccagcgta actggactga
       61 aaacaaacta aagcgccctt gtggcgcttt agttttgttc cgctcatgat aataatggtt
      121 tcttagacgt caggtggcac ttttcgggga aatgtgcgcg cccgcgttcc tgctggcgct
      181 gggcctgttt ctggcgctgg acttcccgct gttccgtcag cagcttttcg cccacggcct
      241 tgatgatcgc ggcggccttg gcctgcatat cccgattcaa cggccccagg gcgtccagaa
      301 cgggcttcag gcgctcccga aggtctcggg ccgtctcttg ggcttgatcg gccttcttgc
      361 gcatctcacg cgctcctgcg gcggcctgta gggcaggctc atacccctgc cgaaccgctt
      421 ttgtcagccg gtcggccacg gcttccggcg tctcaacgcg ctttgagatt cccagctttt
      481 cggccaatcc ctgcggtgca taggcgcgtg gctcgaccgc ttgcgggctg atggtgacgt
      541 ggcccactgg tggccgctcc agggcctcgt agaacgcctg aatgcgcgtg tgacgtgcct
      601 tgctgccctc gatgccccgt tgcagcccta gatcggccac agcggccgca aacgtggtct
      661 ggtcgcgggt catctgcgct ttgttgccga tgaactcctt ggccgacagc ctgccgtcct
      721 gcgtcagcgg caccacgaac gcggtcatgt gcgggctggt ttcgtcacgg tggatgctgg
      781 ccgtcacgat gcgatccgcc ccgtacttgt ccgccagcca cttgtgcgcc ttctcgaaga
      841 acgccgcctg ctgttcttgg ctggccgact tccaccattc cgggctggcc gtcatgacgt
      901 actcgaccgc caacacagcg tccttgcgcc gcttctctgg cagcaactcg cgcagtcggc
      961 ccatcgcttc atcggtgctg ctggccgccc agtgctcgtt ctctggcgtc ctgctggcgt
     1021 cagcgttggg cgtctcgcgc tcgcggtagg cgtgcttgag actggccgcc acgttgccca
     1081 ttttcgccag cttcttgcat cgcatgatcg cgtatgccgc catgcctgcc cctccctttt
     1141 ggtgtccaac cggctcgacg ggggcagcgc aaggcggtgc ctccggcggg ccactcaatg
     1201 cttgagtata ctcactagac tttgcttcgc aaagtcgtga ccgcctacgg cggctgcggc
     1261 gccctacggg cttgctctcc gggcttcgcc ctgcgcggtc gctgcgctcc cttgccagcc
     1321 cgtggatatg tggacgatgg ccgcgagcgg ccaccggctg gctcgcttcg ctcggcccgt
     1381 ggacaaccct gctggacaag ctgatggaca ggctgcgcct gcccacgagc ttgaccacag
     1441 ggattgccca ccggctaccc agccttcgac cacataccca ccggctccaa ctgcgcggcc
     1501 tgcggccttg ccccatcaat ttttttaatt ttctctgggg aaaagcctcc ggcctgcggc
     1561 ctgcgcgctt cgcttgccgg ttggacacca agtggaaggc gggtcaaggc tcgcgcagcg
     1621 accgcgcagc ggcttggcct tgacgcgcct ggaacgaccc aagcctatgc gagtgggggc
     1681 agtcgaaggc gaagcccgcc cgcctgcccc ccgagcctca cggcggcgag tgcgggggtt
     1741 ccaagggggc agcgccacct tgggcaaggc cgaaggccgc gcagtcgatc aacaagcccc
     1801 ggaggggcca ctttttgccg gagggggagc cgcgccgaag gcgtggggga accccgcagg
     1861 ggtgcccttc tttgggcacc aaagaactag atatagggcg aaatgcgaaa gacttaaaaa
     1921 tcaacaactt aaaaaagggg ggtacgcaac agctcattgc ggcacccccc gcaatagctc
     1981 attgcgtagg ttaaagaaaa tctgtaattg actgccactt ttacgcaacg cataattgtt
     2041 gtcgcgctgc cgaaaagttg cagctgattg cgcatggtgc cgcaaccgtg cggcacccta
     2101 ccgcatggag ataagcatgg ccacgcagtc cagagaaatc ggcattcaag ccaagaacaa
     2161 gcccggtcac tgggtgcaaa cggaacgcaa agcgcatgag gcgtgggccg ggcttattgc
     2221 gaggaaaccc acggcggcaa tgctgctgca tcacctcgtg gcgcagatgg gccaccagaa
     2281 cgccgtggtg gtcagccaga agacactttc caagctcatc ggacgttctt tgcggacggt
     2341 ccaatacgca gtcaaggact tggtggccga gcgctggatc tccgtcgtga agctcaacgg
     2401 ccccggcacc gtgtcggcct acgtggtcaa tgaccgcgtg gcgtggggcc agccccgcga
     2461 ccagttgcgc ctgtcggtgt tcagtgccgc cgtggtggtt gatcacgacg accaggacga
     2521 atcgctgttg gggcatggcg acctgcgccg catcccgacc ctgtatccgg gcgagcagca
     2581 actaccgacc ggccccggcg aggagccgcc cagccagccc ggcattccgg gcatggaacc
     2641 agacctgcca gccttgaccg aaacggagga atgggaacgg cgcgggcagc agcgcctgcc
     2701 gatgcccgat gagccgtgtt ttctggacga tggcgagccg ttggagccgc cgacacgggt
     2761 cacgctgccg cgccggtagt acgtaagagg ttccaacttt caccataatg aaataagatc
     2821 actaccgggc gtattttttg agttatcgag attttcagga gctaaggaag ctaaaatgga
     2881 gaaaaaaatc actggatata ccaccgttga tatatcccaa tggcatcgta aagaacattt
     2941 tgaggcattt cagtcagttg ctcaatgtac ctataaccag accgttcagc tggatattac
     3001 ggccttttta aagaccgtaa agaaaaataa gcacaagttt tatccggcct ttattcacat
     3061 tcttgcccgc ctgatgaatg ctcatccgga attccgtatg gcaatgaaag acggtgagct
     3121 ggtgatatgg gatagtgttc acccttgtta caccgttttc catgagcaaa ctgaaacgtt
     3181 ttcatcgctc tggagtgaat accacgacga tttccggcag tttctacaca tatattcgca
     3241 agatgtggcg tgttacggtg aaaacctggc ctatttccct aaagggttta ttgagaatat
     3301 gtttttcgtc tcagccaatc cctgggtgag tttcaccagt tttgatttaa acgtggccaa
     3361 tatggacaac ttcttcgccc ccgttttcac catgggcaaa tattatacgc aaggcgacaa
     3421 ggtgctgatg ccgctggcga ttcaggttca tcatgccgtt tgtgatggct tccatgtcgg
     3481 cagaatgctt aatgaattac aacagtactg cgatgagtgg cagggcgggg cgtaaacgcg
     3541 tggatccccc tcaagtcaaa agcctccggt cggaggcttt tgactttctg ctatggaggt
     3601 caggtatgat ttttatgaca acttgacggc tacatcattc actttttctt cacaaccggc
     3661 acggaactcg ctcgggctgg ccccggtgca ttttttaaat acccgcgaga aatagagttg
     3721 atcgtcaaaa ccaacattgc gaccgacggt ggcgataggc atccgggtgg tgctcaaaag
     3781 cagcttcgcc tggctgatac gttggtcctc gcgccagctt aagacgctaa tccctaactg
     3841 ctggcggaaa agatgtgaca gacgcgacgg cgacaagcaa acatgctgtg cgacgctggc
     3901 gatatcaaaa ttgctgtctg ccaggtgatc gctgatgtac tgacaagcct cgcgtacccg
     3961 attatccatc ggtggatgga gcgactcgtt aatcgcttcc atgcgccgca gtaacaattg
     4021 ctcaagcaga tttatcgcca gcagctccga atagcgccct tccccttgcc cggcgttaat
     4081 gatttgccca aacaggtcgc tgaaatgcgg ctggtgcgct tcatccgggc gaaagaaccc
     4141 cgtattggca aatattgacg gccagttaag ccattcatgc cagtaggcgc gcggacgaaa
     4201 gtaaacccac tggtgatacc attcgcgagc ctccggatga cgaccgtagt gatgaatctc
     4261 tcctggcggg aacagcaaaa tatcacccgg tcggcaaaca aattctcgtc cctgattttt
     4321 caccaccccc tgaccgcgaa tggtgagatt gagaatataa cctttcattc ccagcggtcg
     4381 gtcgataaaa aaatcgagat aaccgttggc ctcaatcggc gttaaacccg ccaccagatg
     4441 ggcattaaac gagtatcccg gcagcagggg atcattttgc gcttcagcca tacttttcat
     4501 actcccgcca ttcagagaag aaaccaattg tccatattgc atcagacatt gccgtcactg
     4561 cgtcttttac tggctcttct cgctaaccaa accggtaacc ccgcttatta aaagcattct
     4621 gtaacaaagc gggaccaaag ccatgacaaa aacgcgtaac aaaagtgtct ataatcacgg
     4681 cagaaaagtc cacattgatt atttgcacgg cgtcacactt tgctatgcca tagcattttt
     4741 atccataaga ttagcggatc ctacctgacg ctttttatcg caactctcta ctgtttctcc
     4801 atacccgttt ttttgggcta gagaattcgt c
//
