>Addgene plasmid #22826 | pBMTB-3 | addgene partial sequence | sequence record 28833 | 22826 with CAT-R 5'-GCAACTGACTGAAATGCCTC
TTGGGATATATCAACGGTGGTATATCCAGTGATTTTTTTCTCCATTTTAGCTTCCTTAGCTCCTGAAAAT
CTCGATAACTCAAAAAATACGCCCGGTAGTGATCTTATTTCATTATGGTGAAAGTTGGAACCTCTTACGT
ACGGCGCGGCAGCGTGACCCGTGTCGGCGGCTCCAACGGCTCGCCATCGTCCAGAAAACACGGCTCATCG
GGCATCGGCAGGCGCTGCTGCCCGCGCCGTTCCCATTCCTCCGTTTCGGTCAAGGCTGGCAGGTCTGGTT
CCATGCCCGGAATGCCGGGCTGGCTGGGCGGCTCCTCGCCGGGGCCGGTCGGTAGTTGCTGCTCGCCCGG
ATACAGGGTCGGGATGCGGCGCAGGTCGCCATGCCCCAACAGCGATTCGTCCTGGTCGTCGTGATCAACC
ACCACGGCGGCACTGAACACCGACAGGCGCAACTGGTCGCGGGGCTGGCCCCACGCCACGCGGTCATTGA
CCACGTAGGCCGACACGGTGCCGGGGCCGTTGAGCTTGACGACGGAGATCCAGCGCTCGGCCACCAAGTC
CTTGACTGCGTATTGGACCGTCCGCAAAGAACGTCCGATGAGCTTGGAAAGTGTCTTCTGGCTGACCACC
ACGGCGTTCTGGTGGCCCATCTGCGCCACGAGGTGATGCAGCAGCATTGCCGCCGTGGGTTTCCTCGCA
